Addgene plasmid #125794: pcDNA3.1-CTLA4-mgSrtA
Purpose: for co-expression of CTLA4 and mgSrtA on cell membrane. For proof-of-concept monitoring and labeling of CD80/86 positive cells.
Depositing lab: P. Chen. Depositing organization: Peking University. Publication: Enzyme-Mediated Intercellular Proximity Labeling for Detecting Cell-Cell Interactions. Ge Y, Chen L, Liu S, Zhao J, Zhang H, Chen PR. J Am Chem Soc. 2019 Feb 6;141(5):1833-1837. doi: 10.1021/jacs.8b10286. Epub 2019 Jan 29. PubMed 30676735.
Backbone
  Vector backbone: pcDNA3.1
  Vector type: Mammalian Expression
Growth in bacteria
  Bacterial resistance: Ampicillin, 100 μg/mL
  Growth temperature: 37°C
  Growth strain: DH5alpha
  Copy number: High Copy
Gene/Insert
  Gene/Insert name: CTLA4-mgSrtA
  Species: Synthetic
  Cloning method: Ligation Independent Cloning
Terms and licenses: Academic/Nonprofit Terms; Industry Terms: Not Available to Industry
How to cite: pcDNA3.1-CTLA4-mgSrtA was a gift from P. Chen (Addgene plasmid # 125794 ; http://n2t.net/addgene:125794 ; RRID:Addgene_125794)
