[The description below was written by a language model from this plasmid's Addgene catalogue record and pLannotate feature annotations shown in this document.]
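Description:
pcDNA3.1-CTLA4-mgSrtA is a mammalian expression plasmid built on the pcDNA3.1 backbone. It is maintained in E. coli through a high-copy ColE1/pUC-type origin and selected with ampicillin via the AmpR (β-lactamase) cassette. An f1 origin is also present. For selection in mammalian cells the backbone carries a neomycin phosphotransferase gene driven by the SV40 enhancer/early promoter and terminated by the SV40 poly(A) signal. The two available sequence records, one from the depositor and one from repository sequencing, differ by only a few nucleotides in length and give the same feature set in the same order.

The expression cassette is driven by the CMV immediate-early enhancer and promoter, with a T7 promoter just upstream of the coding region, and ends at the bGH polyadenylation signal. Between these elements the annotation finds three coding segments on the same strand: dTomato, a fragment of Staphylococcus aureus sortase A (the mgSrtA moiety), and a fragment matching mouse Ctla4. The catalogue entry does not mention the dTomato reporter, and it lists the insert as synthetic. Short unannotated gaps separate the three segments, and the record does not say whether these encode linkers, self-cleaving peptides or membrane-targeting sequences, so the means of co-expression remains unspecified.

The stated purpose is to display CTLA4 and mgSrtA together on the cell membrane. CTLA4 binds the B7 ligands CD80 and CD86 with high affinity, so it should bring the sortase transpeptidase close to cells bearing those ligands. This serves as a proof of concept for enzyme-mediated proximity labeling and detection of CD80/86-positive cells through cell–cell contact.
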