Features (pLannotate 1.2.2; 22 found; start..end, strand, type, name):
     28..80      -  misc_feature   bom (fragment): basis of mobility region from pBR322
    235..614     +  enhancer       CMV enhancer: human cytomegalovirus immediate early enhancer
    615..818     +  promoter       CMV promoter: human cytomegalovirus (CMV) immediate early promoter
    814..847     +  LTR            5' LTR (truncated) (fragment): truncated 5' long terminal repeat (LTR) from HIV-1
    863..881     +  promoter       T7 promoter: promoter for bacteriophage T7 RNA polymerase
    917..1618    +  CDS            dTomato: dTomato is a basic (constitutively fluorescent) orange fluorescent protein published in 2004, derived from Discosoma sp.. It is reported to be a somewhat slowly-maturing dimer with low acid sensitivity.
   1700..2224    +  CDS            srtA (fragment): SRTA_STAA8 - Experimental evidence at protein level: Swiss-Prot protein existence level 1. Transpeptidase that anchors surface proteins to the cell wall (PubMed:10427003, PubMed:10446208, PubMed:10535938, PubMed:11714722, PubMed:14769030, PubMed:15247224). Recognizes and modifies its substrate by proteolytic cleavage of a C-terminal sorting signal. Following cleavage, a covalent intermediate is formed via a thioester bond between the sortase and its substrate, which is then transferred and covalently attached to the cell wall (PubMed:10446208, PubMed:10535938, PubMed:11714722, PubMed:14769030,
   2339..2896    +  CDS            Ctla4 (fragment): CTLA4_MOUSE - Also known as Cd152. Experimental evidence at protein level: Swiss-Prot protein existence level 1. Inhibitory receptor acting as a major negative regulator of T-cell responses. The affinity of CTLA4 for its natural B7 family ligands, CD80 and CD86, is considerably stronger than the affinity of their cognate stimulatory coreceptor CD28. From Mus musculus (Mouse).
   2976..3200    +  polyA_signal   bGH poly(A) signal: bovine growth hormone polyadenylation signal
   3204..3225    +  promoter       SV40 promoter (fragment): SV40 enhancer and early promoter
   3246..3674    +  rep_origin     f1 ori (sequence partly withheld): f1 bacteriophage origin of replication; arrow indicates direction of (+) strand synthesis
   3688..4017    +  promoter       SV40 promoter: SV40 enhancer and early promoter
   4084..4875    +  CDS            neo: KKA2_KLEPN - Also known as kan, nptII. Experimental evidence at protein level: Swiss-Prot protein existence level 1. Resistance to kanamycin, neomycin, paromomycin, ribostamycin, butirosin and gentamicin B. From Klebsiella pneumoniae.
   4899..5057    +  CDS            ble (fragment): BLE_KLEPN - Experimental evidence at protein level: Swiss-Prot protein existence level 1. Binding protein with a strong affinity to the bleomycin family of antibiotics. Binds to CL990; an antimitotic-antibiotic compound. From Klebsiella pneumoniae.
   5052..5173    +  polyA_signal   SV40 poly(A) signal: SV40 polyadenylation signal
   5246..5262    -  protein_bind   lac operator: The lac repressor binds to the lac operator to inhibit transcription in E. coli. This inhibition can be relieved by adding lactose or isopropyl-β-D-thiogalactopyranoside (IPTG). lac repressor encoded by lacI
   5270..5300    -  promoter       lac promoter: promoter for the E. coli lac operon
   5315..5336    -  protein_bind   CAP binding site: CAP binding activates transcription in the presence of cAMP. E. coli catabolite activator protein
   5349..5441    -  CDS            lacI (fragment): lac repressor; lacI; The lac repressor binds to the lac operator to inhibit transcription in E. coli. This inhibition can be relieved by adding lactose or isopropyl-β-D-thiogalactopyranoside (IPTG).
   5624..6209    -  rep_origin     ori: high-copy-number ColE1/pMB1/pBR322/pUC origin of replication
   6380..7240    -  CDS            AmpR: β-lactamase; bla; confers resistance to ampicillin, carbenicillin, and related antibiotics
   7241..7345    -  promoter       AmpR promoter: bla
>Addgene plasmid #125794 | pcDNA3.1-CTLA4-mgSrtA | depositor full sequence | sequence record 240841 | pcDNA3.1-CTLA4-mgSrtA sequence 7376 bps
GACGGATCGGGAGATCTCCCGATCCCCTATGGTGCACTCTCAGTACAATCTGCTCTGATGCCGCATAGTT
AAGCCAGTATCTGCTCCCTGCTTGTGTGTTGGAGGTCGCTGAGTAGTGCGCGAGCAAAATTTAAGCTACA
ACAAGGCAAGGCTTGACCGACAATTGCATGAAGAATCTGCTTAGGGTTAGGCGTTTTGCGCTGCTTCGCG
ATGTACGGGCCAGATATACGCGTTGACATTGATTATTGACTAGTTATTAATAGTAATCAATTACGGGGTC
ATTAGTTCATAGCCCATATATGGAGTTCCGCGTTACATAACTTACGGTAAATGGCCCGCCTGGCTGACCG
CCCAACGACCCCCGCCCATTGACGTCAATAATGACGTATGTTCCCATAGTAACGCCAATAGGGACTTTCC
ATTGACGTCAATGGGTGGAGTATTTACGGTAAACTGCCCACTTGGCAGTACATCAAGTGTATCATATGCC
AAGTACGCCCCCTATTGACGTCAATGACGGTAAATGGCCCGCCTGGCATTATGCCCAGTACATGACCTTA
TGGGACTTTCCTACTTGGCAGTACATCTACGTATTAGTCATCGCTATTACCATGGTGATGCGGTTTTGGC
AGTACATCAATGGGCGTGGATAGCGGTTTGACTCACGGGGATTTCCAAGTCTCCACCCCATTGACGTCAA
TGGGAGTTTGTTTTGGCACCAAAATCAACGGGACTTTCCAAAATGTCGTAACAACTCCGCCCCATTGACG
CAAATGGGCGGTAGGCGTGTACGGTGGGAGGTCTATATAAGCAGAGCTCTCTGGCTAACTAGAGAACCCA
CTGCTTACTGGCTTATCGAAATTAATACGACTCACTATAGGGAGACCCAAGCTGGCTAGCGTTTAAACTT
AAGCTTATGGTGAGCAAGGGCGAGGAGGTCATCAAAGAGTTCATGCGCTTCAAGGTGCGCATGGAGGGCT
CCATGAACGGCCACGAGTTCGAGATCGAGGGCGAGGGCGAGGGCCGCCCCTACGAGGGCACCCAGACCGC
CAAGCTGAAGGTGACCAAGGGCGGCCCCCTGCCCTTCGCCTGGGACATCCTGTCCCCCCAGTTCATGTAC
GGCTCCAAGGCGTACGTGAAGCACCCCGCCGACATCCCCGATTACAAGAAGCTGTCCTTCCCCGAGGGCT
TCAAGTGGGAGCGCGTGATGAACTTCGAGGACGGCGGTCTGGTGACCGTGACCCAGGACTCCTCCCTGCA
GGACGGCACGCTGATCTACAAGGTGAAGATGCGCGGCACCAACTTCCCCCCCGACGGCCCCGTAATGCAG
AAGAAGACCATGGGCTGGGAGGCCTCCACCGAGCGCCTGTACCCCCGCGACGGCGTGCTGAAGGGCGAGA
TCCACCAGGCCCTGAAGCTGAAGGACGGCGGCCACTACCTGGTGGAGTTCAAGACGATCTACATGGCCAA
GAAGCCCGTGCAACTGCCCGGCTACTACTACGTGGACACCAAGCTGGACATCACCTCCCACAACGAGGAC
TACACCATCGTGGAACAGTACGAGCGCTCCGAGGGCCGCCACCACCTGTTCCTGTACGGCATGGACGAGC
TGTACAAGGGAAGCGGAGCTACTAACTTCAGCCTGCTGAAGCAGGCTGGAGACGTGGAGGAGAACCCTGG
ACCGGTACCGTGCACGCTGCTCCTGCTGTTGGCGGCCGCCCTGGCTCCGACTCAGACCCGCGCCGACTAC
AAGGACGACGACGACAAGGGAAGCGGACTGGAGCAGGCAAAGCCACAGATACCCAAGGACAAGAGCAAGG
TGGCAGGATACATAGAGATACCAGACGCTGACATAAAAGAGCCCGTGTACCCCGGACCCGCCACAAGAGA
ACAACTGAACAGAGGAGTGTCCTTCGCCAAAGAAAACCAGAGCCTGGACGACCAAAACATCAGCATCGCC
GGCCACACCTTCATCGGAAGACCCAACTACCAGTTCACCAACCTGAAGGCCGCCAAAAAGGGAAGCATGG
TGTACTTCAAGGTGGGCAACGAAACCAGAAAATACAAGATGACCTCCATAAGAAACGTGAAGCCCACCGC
CGTGGGCGTCCTGGACGAACAAAAGGGAAAGGACAAGCAGCTGACCCTGATCACCTGCGATGATCTGAAC
AGAGAAACCGGCGTGTGGGAGACCAGAAAAATCCTGGTGGCCACAGAAGTGAAGACCGGTAGCACCAGCG
GCAGCGGCAAGCCCGGCAGCGGCGAGGGCAGCACCAAGGGCAGTACTAGTGGAAGTGGTAAACCTGGAAG
TGGAGATGGGAGTACGAAAGGAACGCGTATACAGGTGACCCAACCTTCAGTGGTGTTGGCTAGCAGCCAT
GGTGTCGCCAGCTTTCCATGTGAATATTCACCATCACACAACACTGATGAGGTCCGGGTGACTGTGCTGC
GGCAGACAAATGACCAAATGACTGAGGTCTGTGCCACGACATTCACAGAGAAGAATACAGTGGGCTTCCT
AGATTACCCCTTCTGCAGTGGTACCTTTAATGAAAGCAGAGTGAACCTCACCATCCAAGGACTGAGAGCT
GTTGACACGGGACTGTACCTCTGCAAGGTGGAACTCATGTACCCACCGCCATACTTTGTGGGCATGGGCA
ACGGGACGCAGATTTATGTCATTGATCCAGAACCATGCCCGGATTCTGACTTCCTCCTTTGGATCCTTGT
CGCAGTTAGCTTGGGGTTGTTTTTTTACAGTTTCCTGGTCACTGCTGTTTCTTTGAGCAAGATGCTAAAG
AAAAGAAGTCCTCTTACAACAGGGGTCTATGTGAAAATGCCCCCAACAGAGCCAGAATGTGAAAAGCAAT
TTCAGCCTTATTTTATTCCCATCAACTGAGAATTCTGCAGATATCCAGCACAGTGGCGGCCGCTCGAGTC
TAGAGGGCCCGTTTAAACCCGCTGATCAGCCTCGACTGTGCCTTCTAGTTGCCAGCCATCTGTTGTTTGC
CCCTCCCCCGTGCCTTCCTTGACCCTGGAAGGTGCCACTCCCACTGTCCTTTCCTAATAAAATGAGGAAA
TTGCATCGCATTGTCTGAGTAGGTGTCATTCTATTCTGGGGGGTGGGGTGGGGCAGGACAGCAAGGGGGA
GGATTGGGAAGACAATAGCAGGCATGCTGGGGATGCGGTGGGCTCTATGGCTTCTGAGGCGGAAAGAACC
AGCTGGGGCTCTAGGGGGTATCCCC
[124 nt withheld, positions 3246-3369]
C
[91 nt withheld, positions 3371-3461]
A
[49 nt withheld, positions 3463-3511]
CCTTTGACGTTGGAGTCCACGTTCTTT
[37 nt withheld, positions 3539-3575]
ACCCTATCTCGGTCTATTCTTTTGATTTATAAGGGATTTTGCCGATTTCGGCCTATTGGTTAAAAAATGA
GCTGATTTAACAAAAATTTAACGCGAATTAATTCTGTGGAATGTGTGTCAGTTAGGGTGTGGAAAGTCCC
CAGGCTCCCCAGCAGGCAGAAGTATGCAAAGCATGCATCTCAATTAGTCAGCAACCAGGTGTGGAAAGTC
CCCAGGCTCCCCAGCAGGCAGAAGTATGCAAAGCATGCATCTCAATTAGTCAGCAACCATAGTCCCGCCC
CTAACTCCGCCCATCCCGCCCCTAACTCCGCCCAGTTCCGCCCATTCTCCGCCCCATGGCTGACTAATTT
TTTTTATTTATGCAGAGGCCGAGGCCGCCTCTGCCTCTGAGCTATTCCAGAAGTAGTGAGGAGGCTTTTT
TGGAGGCCTAGGCTTTTGCAAAAAGCTCCCGGGAGCTTGTATATCCATTTTCGGATCTGATCAAGAGACA
GGATGAGGATCGTTTCGCATGATTGAACAAGATGGATTGCACGCAGGTTCTCCGGCCGCTTGGGTGGAGA
GGCTATTCGGCTATGACTGGGCACAACAGACAATCGGCTGCTCTGATGCCGCCGTGTTCCGGCTGTCAGC
GCAGGGGCGCCCGGTTCTTTTTGTCAAGACCGACCTGTCCGGTGCCCTGAATGAACTGCAGGACGAGGCA
GCGCGGCTATCGTGGCTGGCCACGACGGGCGTTCCTTGCGCAGCTGTGCTCGACGTTGTCACTGAAGCGG
GAAGGGACTGGCTGCTATTGGGCGAAGTGCCGGGGCAGGATCTCCTGTCATCTCACCTTGCTCCTGCCGA
GAAAGTATCCATCATGGCTGATGCAATGCGGCGGCTGCATACGCTTGATCCGGCTACCTGCCCATTCGAC
CACCAAGCGAAACATCGCATCGAGCGAGCACGTACTCGGATGGAAGCCGGTCTTGTCGATCAGGATGATC
TGGACGAAGAGCATCAGGGGCTCGCGCCAGCCGAACTGTTCGCCAGGCTCAAGGCGCGCATGCCCGACGG
CGAGGATCTCGTCGTGACCCATGGCGATGCCTGCTTGCCGAATATCATGGTGGAAAATGGCCGCTTTTCT
GGATTCATCGACTGTGGCCGGCTGGGTGTGGCGGACCGCTATCAGGACATAGCGTTGGCTACCCGTGATA
TTGCTGAAGAGCTTGGCGGCGAATGGGCTGACCGCTTCCTCGTGCTTTACGGTATCGCCGCTCCCGATTC
GCAGCGCATCGCCTTCTATCGCCTTCTTGACGAGTTCTTCTGAGCGGGACTCTGGGGTTCGAAATGACCG
ACCAAGCGACGCCCAACCTGCCATCACGAGATTTCGATTCCACCGCCGCCTTCTATGAAAGGTTGGGCTT
CGGAATCGTTTTCCGGGACGCCGGCTGGATGATCCTCCAGCGCGGGGATCTCATGCTGGAGTTCTTCGCC
CACCCCAACTTGTTTATTGCAGCTTATAATGGTTACAAATAAAGCAATAGCATCACAAATTTCACAAATA
AAGCATTTTTTTCACTGCATTCTAGTTGTGGTTTGTCCAAACTCATCAATGTATCTTATCATGTCTGTAT
ACCGTCGACCTCTAGCTAGAGCTTGGCGTAATCATGGTCATAGCTGTTTCCTGTGTGAAATTGTTATCCG
CTCACAATTCCACACAACATACGAGCCGGAAGCATAAAGTGTAAAGCCTGGGGTGCCTAATGAGTGAGCT
AACTCACATTAATTGCGTTGCGCTCACTGCCCGCTTTCCAGTCGGGAAACCTGTCGTGCCAGCTGCATTA
ATGAATCGGCCAACGCGCGGGGAGAGGCGGTTTGCGTATTGGGCGCTCTTCCGCTTCCTCGCTCACTGAC
TCGCTGCGCTCGGTCGTTCGGCTGCGGCGAGCGGTATCAGCTCACTCAAAGGCGGTAATACGGTTATCCA
CAGAATCAGGGGATAACGCAGGAAAGAACATGTGAGCAAAAGGCCAGCAAAAGGCCAGGAACCGTAAAAA
GGCCGCGTTGCTGGCGTTTTTCCATAGGCTCCGCCCCCCTGACGAGCATCACAAAAATCGACGCTCAAGT
CAGAGGTGGCGAAACCCGACAGGACTATAAAGATACCAGGCGTTTCCCCCTGGAAGCTCCCTCGTGCGCT
CTCCTGTTCCGACCCTGCCGCTTACCGGATACCTGTCCGCCTTTCTCCCTTCGGGAAGCGTGGCGCTTTC
TCATAGCTCACGCTGTAGGTATCTCAGTTCGGTGTAGGTCGTTCGCTCCAAGCTGGGCTGTGTGCACGAA
CCCCCCGTTCAGCCCGACCGCTGCGCCTTATCCGGTAACTATCGTCTTGAGTCCAACCCGGTAAGACACG
ACTTATCGCCACTGGCAGCAGCCACTGGTAACAGGATTAGCAGAGCGAGGTATGTAGGCGGTGCTACAGA
GTTCTTGAAGTGGTGGCCTAACTACGGCTACACTAGAAGAACAGTATTTGGTATCTGCGCTCTGCTGAAG
CCAGTTACCTTCGGAAAAAGAGTTGGTAGCTCTTGATCCGGCAAACAAACCACCGCTGGTAGCGGTTTTT
TTGTTTGCAAGCAGCAGATTACGCGCAGAAAAAAAGGATCTCAAGAAGATCCTTTGATCTTTTCTACGGG
GTCTGACGCTCAGTGGAACGAAAACTCACGTTAAGGGATTTTGGTCATGAGATTATCAAAAAGGATCTTC
ACCTAGATCCTTTTAAATTAAAAATGAAGTTTTAAATCAATCTAAAGTATATATGAGTAAACTTGGTCTG
ACAGTTACCAATGCTTAATCAGTGAGGCACCTATCTCAGCGATCTGTCTATTTCGTTCATCCATAGTTGC
CTGACTCCCCGTCGTGTAGATAACTACGATACGGGAGGGCTTACCATCTGGCCCCAGTGCTGCAATGATA
CCGCGAGACCCACGCTCACCGGCTCCAGATTTATCAGCAATAAACCAGCCAGCCGGAAGGGCCGAGCGCA
GAAGTGGTCCTGCAACTTTATCCGCCTCCATCCAGTCTATTAATTGTTGCCGGGAAGCTAGAGTAAGTAG
TTCGCCAGTTAATAGTTTGCGCAACGTTGTTGCCATTGCTACAGGCATCGTGGTGTCACGCTCGTCGTTT
GGTATGGCTTCATTCAGCTCCGGTTCCCAACGATCAAGGCGAGTTACATGATCCCCCATGTTGTGCAAAA
AAGCGGTTAGCTCCTTCGGTCCTCCGATCGTTGTCAGAAGTAAGTTGGCCGCAGTGTTATCACTCATGGT
TATGGCAGCACTGCATAATTCTCTTACTGTCATGCCATCCGTAAGATGCTTTTCTGTGACTGGTGAGTAC
TCAACCAAGTCATTCTGAGAATAGTGTATGCGGCGACCGAGTTGCTCTTGCCCGGCGTCAATACGGGATA
ATACCGCGCCACATAGCAGAACTTTAAAAGTGCTCATCATTGGAAAACGTTCTTCGGGGCGAAAACTCTC
AAGGATCTTACCGCTGTTGAGATCCAGTTCGATGTAACCCACTCGTGCACCCAACTGATCTTCAGCATCT
TTTACTTTCACCAGCGTTTCTGGGTGAGCAAAAACAGGAAGGCAAAATGCCGCAAAAAAGGGAATAAGGG
CGACACGGAAATGTTGAATACTCATACTCTTCCTTTTTCAATATTATTGAAGCATTTATCAGGGTTATTG
TCTCATGAGCGGATACATATTTGAATGTATTTAGAAAAATAAACAAATAGGGGTTCCGCGCACATTTCCC
CGAAAAGTGCCACCTGACGTC
