Features (pLannotate 1.2.2; 22 found; start..end, strand, type, name):
      1..380     +  enhancer       CMV enhancer: human cytomegalovirus immediate early enhancer
    381..584     +  promoter       CMV promoter: human cytomegalovirus (CMV) immediate early promoter
    580..613     +  LTR            5' LTR (truncated) (fragment): truncated 5' long terminal repeat (LTR) from HIV-1
    629..647     +  promoter       T7 promoter: promoter for bacteriophage T7 RNA polymerase
    683..1384    +  CDS            dTomato: dTomato is a basic (constitutively fluorescent) orange fluorescent protein published in 2004, derived from Discosoma sp.. It is reported to be a somewhat slowly-maturing dimer with low acid sensitivity.
   1466..1990    +  CDS            srtA (fragment): SRTA_STAA8 - Experimental evidence at protein level: Swiss-Prot protein existence level 1. Transpeptidase that anchors surface proteins to the cell wall (PubMed:10427003, PubMed:10446208, PubMed:10535938, PubMed:11714722, PubMed:14769030, PubMed:15247224). Recognizes and modifies its substrate by proteolytic cleavage of a C-terminal sorting signal. Following cleavage, a covalent intermediate is formed via a thioester bond between the sortase and its substrate, which is then transferred and covalently attached to the cell wall (PubMed:10446208, PubMed:10535938, PubMed:11714722, PubMed:14769030,
   2105..2662    +  CDS            Ctla4 (fragment): CTLA4_MOUSE - Also known as Cd152. Experimental evidence at protein level: Swiss-Prot protein existence level 1. Inhibitory receptor acting as a major negative regulator of T-cell responses. The affinity of CTLA4 for its natural B7 family ligands, CD80 and CD86, is considerably stronger than the affinity of their cognate stimulatory coreceptor CD28. From Mus musculus (Mouse).
   2742..2966    +  polyA_signal   bGH poly(A) signal: bovine growth hormone polyadenylation signal
   2970..2991    +  promoter       SV40 promoter (fragment): SV40 enhancer and early promoter
   3012..3440    +  rep_origin     f1 ori (sequence partly withheld): f1 bacteriophage origin of replication; arrow indicates direction of (+) strand synthesis
   3454..3783    +  promoter       SV40 promoter: SV40 enhancer and early promoter
   3850..4641    +  CDS            neo: KKA2_KLEPN - Also known as kan, nptII. Experimental evidence at protein level: Swiss-Prot protein existence level 1. Resistance to kanamycin, neomycin, paromomycin, ribostamycin, butirosin and gentamicin B. From Klebsiella pneumoniae.
   4665..4823    +  CDS            ble (fragment): BLE_KLEPN - Experimental evidence at protein level: Swiss-Prot protein existence level 1. Binding protein with a strong affinity to the bleomycin family of antibiotics. Binds to CL990; an antimitotic-antibiotic compound. From Klebsiella pneumoniae.
   4818..4939    +  polyA_signal   SV40 poly(A) signal: SV40 polyadenylation signal
   5012..5028    -  protein_bind   lac operator: The lac repressor binds to the lac operator to inhibit transcription in E. coli. This inhibition can be relieved by adding lactose or isopropyl-β-D-thiogalactopyranoside (IPTG). lac repressor encoded by lacI
   5036..5066    -  promoter       lac promoter: promoter for the E. coli lac operon
   5081..5102    -  protein_bind   CAP binding site: CAP binding activates transcription in the presence of cAMP. E. coli catabolite activator protein
   5115..5207    -  CDS            lacI (fragment): lac repressor; lacI; The lac repressor binds to the lac operator to inhibit transcription in E. coli. This inhibition can be relieved by adding lactose or isopropyl-β-D-thiogalactopyranoside (IPTG).
   5390..5978    -  rep_origin     ori: high-copy-number ColE1/pMB1/pBR322/pUC origin of replication
   6149..7009    -  CDS            AmpR: β-lactamase; bla; confers resistance to ampicillin, carbenicillin, and related antibiotics
   7010..7114    -  promoter       AmpR promoter: bla
   7173..7225    -  misc_feature   bom (fragment): basis of mobility region from pBR322
>Addgene plasmid #125794 | pcDNA3.1-CTLA4-mgSrtA | addgene full sequence | sequence record 251800 | Addgene NGS Result
GACATTGATTATTGACTAGTTATTAATAGTAATCAATTACGGGGTCATTAGTTCATAGCCCATATATGGA
GTTCCGCGTTACATAACTTACGGTAAATGGCCCGCCTGGCTGACCGCCCAACGACCCCCGCCCATTGACG
TCAATAATGACGTATGTTCCCATAGTAACGCCAATAGGGACTTTCCATTGACGTCAATGGGTGGAGTATT
TACGGTAAACTGCCCACTTGGCAGTACATCAAGTGTATCATATGCCAAGTACGCCCCCTATTGACGTCAA
TGACGGTAAATGGCCCGCCTGGCATTATGCCCAGTACATGACCTTATGGGACTTTCCTACTTGGCAGTAC
ATCTACGTATTAGTCATCGCTATTACCATGGTGATGCGGTTTTGGCAGTACATCAATGGGCGTGGATAGC
GGTTTGACTCACGGGGATTTCCAAGTCTCCACCCCATTGACGTCAATGGGAGTTTGTTTTGGCACCAAAA
TCAACGGGACTTTCCAAAATGTCGTAACAACTCCGCCCCATTGACGCAAATGGGCGGTAGGCGTGTACGG
TGGGAGGTCTATATAAGCAGAGCTCTCTGGCTAACTAGAGAACCCACTGCTTACTGGCTTATCGAAATTA
ATACGACTCACTATAGGGAGACCCAAGCTGGCTAGCGTTTAAACTTAAGCTTATGGTGAGCAAGGGCGAG
GAGGTCATCAAAGAGTTCATGCGCTTCAAGGTGCGCATGGAGGGCTCCATGAACGGCCACGAGTTCGAGA
TCGAGGGCGAGGGCGAGGGCCGCCCCTACGAGGGCACCCAGACCGCCAAGCTGAAGGTGACCAAGGGCGG
CCCCCTGCCCTTCGCCTGGGACATCCTGTCCCCCCAGTTCATGTACGGCTCCAAGGCGTACGTGAAGCAC
CCCGCCGACATCCCCGATTACAAGAAGCTGTCCTTCCCCGAGGGCTTCAAGTGGGAGCGCGTGATGAACT
TCGAGGACGGCGGTCTGGTGACCGTGACCCAGGACTCCTCCCTGCAGGACGGCACGCTGATCTACAAGGT
GAAGATGCGCGGCACCAACTTCCCCCCCGACGGCCCCGTAATGCAGAAGAAGACCATGGGCTGGGAGGCC
TCCACCGAGCGCCTGTACCCCCGCGACGGCGTGCTGAAGGGCGAGATCCACCAGGCCCTGAAGCTGAAGG
ACGGCGGCCACTACCTGGTGGAGTTCAAGACGATCTACATGGCCAAGAAGCCCGTGCAACTGCCCGGCTA
CTACTACGTGGACACCAAGCTGGACATCACCTCCCACAACGAGGACTACACCATCGTGGAACAGTACGAG
CGCTCCGAGGGCCGCCACCACCTGTTCCTGTACGGCATGGACGAGCTGTACAAGGGAAGCGGAGCTACTA
ACTTCAGCCTGCTGAAGCAGGCTGGAGACGTGGAGGAGAACCCTGGACCGGTACCGTGCACGCTGCTCCT
GCTGTTGGCGGCCGCCCTGGCTCCGACTCAGACCCGCGCCGACTACAAGGACGACGACGACAAGGGAAGC
GGACTGGAGCAGGCAAAGCCACAGATACCCAAGGACAAGAGCAAGGTGGCAGGATACATAGAGATACCAG
ACGCTGACATAAAAGAGCCCGTGTACCCCGGACCCGCCACAAGAGAACAACTGAACAGAGGAGTGTCCTT
CGCCAAAGAAAACCAGAGCCTGGACGACCAAAACATCAGCATCGCCGGCCACACCTTCATCGGAAGACCC
AACTACCAGTTCACCAACCTGAAGGCCGCCAAAAAGGGAAGCATGGTGTACTTCAAGGTGGGCAACGAAA
CCAGAAAATACAAGATGACCTCCATAAGAAACGTGAAGCCCACCGCCGTGGGCGTCCTGGACGAACAAAA
GGGAAAGGACAAGCAGCTGACCCTGATCACCTGCGATGATCTGAACAGAGAAACCGGCGTGTGGGAGACC
AGAAAAATCCTGGTGGCCACAGAAGTGAAGACCGGTAGCACCAGCGGCAGCGGCAAGCCCGGCAGCGGCG
AGGGCAGCACCAAGGGCAGTACTAGTGGAAGTGGTAAACCTGGAAGTGGAGATGGGAGTACGAAAGGAAC
GCGTATACAGGTGACCCAACCTTCAGTGGTGTTGGCTAGCAGCCATGGTGTCGCCAGCTTTCCATGTGAA
TATTCACCATCACACAACACTGATGAGGTCCGGGTGACTGTGCTGCGGCAGACAAATGACCAAATGACTG
AGGTCTGTGCCACGACATTCACAGAGAAGAATACAGTGGGCTTCCTAGATTACCCCTTCTGCAGTGGTAC
CTTTAATGAAAGCAGAGTGAACCTCACCATCCAAGGACTGAGAGCTGTTGACACGGGACTGTACCTCTGC
AAGGTGGAACTCATGTACCCACCGCCATACTTTGTGGGCATGGGCAACGGGACGCAGATTTATGTCATTG
ATCCAGAACCATGCCCGGATTCTGACTTCCTCCTTTGGATCCTTGTCGCAGTTAGCTTGGGGTTGTTTTT
TTACAGTTTCCTGGTCACTGCTGTTTCTTTGAGCAAGATGCTAAAGAAAAGAAGTCCTCTTACAACAGGG
GTCTATGTGAAAATGCCCCCAACAGAGCCAGAATGTGAAAAGCAATTTCAGCCTTATTTTATTCCCATCA
ACTGAGAATTCTGCAGATATCCAGCACAGTGGCGGCCGCTCGAGTCTAGAGGGCCCGTTTAAACCCGCTG
ATCAGCCTCGACTGTGCCTTCTAGTTGCCAGCCATCTGTTGTTTGCCCCTCCCCCGTGCCTTCCTTGACC
CTGGAAGGTGCCACTCCCACTGTCCTTTCCTAATAAAATGAGGAAATTGCATCGCATTGTCTGAGTAGGT
GTCATTCTATTCTGGGGGGTGGGGTGGGGCAGGACAGCAAGGGGGAGGATTGGGAAGACAATAGCAGGCA
TGCTGGGGATGCGGTGGGCTCTATGGCTTCTGAGGCGGAAAGAACCAGCTGGGGCTCTAGGGGGTATCCC
C
[124 nt withheld, positions 3012-3135]
C
[91 nt withheld, positions 3137-3227]
A
[49 nt withheld, positions 3229-3277]
CCTTTGACGTTGGAGTCCACGTTCTTT
[37 nt withheld, positions 3305-3341]
ACCCTATCTCGGTCTATTCTTTTGATTTATAAGGGATTTTGCCGATTTCGGCCTATTGGTTAAAAAATGA
GCTGATTTAACAAAAATTTAACGCGAATTAATTCTGTGGAATGTGTGTCAGTTAGGGTGTGGAAAGTCCC
CAGGCTCCCCAGCAGGCAGAAGTATGCAAAGCATGCATCTCAATTAGTCAGCAACCAGGTGTGGAAAGTC
CCCAGGCTCCCCAGCAGGCAGAAGTATGCAAAGCATGCATCTCAATTAGTCAGCAACCATAGTCCCGCCC
CTAACTCCGCCCATCCCGCCCCTAACTCCGCCCAGTTCCGCCCATTCTCCGCCCCATGGCTGACTAATTT
TTTTTATTTATGCAGAGGCCGAGGCCGCCTCTGCCTCTGAGCTATTCCAGAAGTAGTGAGGAGGCTTTTT
TGGAGGCCTAGGCTTTTGCAAAAAGCTCCCGGGAGCTTGTATATCCATTTTCGGATCTGATCAAGAGACA
GGATGAGGATCGTTTCGCATGATTGAACAAGATGGATTGCACGCAGGTTCTCCGGCCGCTTGGGTGGAGA
GGCTATTCGGCTATGACTGGGCACAACAGACAATCGGCTGCTCTGATGCCGCCGTGTTCCGGCTGTCAGC
GCAGGGGCGCCCGGTTCTTTTTGTCAAGACCGACCTGTCCGGTGCCCTGAATGAACTGCAGGACGAGGCA
GCGCGGCTATCGTGGCTGGCCACGACGGGCGTTCCTTGCGCAGCTGTGCTCGACGTTGTCACTGAAGCGG
GAAGGGACTGGCTGCTATTGGGCGAAGTGCCGGGGCAGGATCTCCTGTCATCTCACCTTGCTCCTGCCGA
GAAAGTATCCATCATGGCTGATGCAATGCGGCGGCTGCATACGCTTGATCCGGCTACCTGCCCATTCGAC
CACCAAGCGAAACATCGCATCGAGCGAGCACGTACTCGGATGGAAGCCGGTCTTGTCGATCAGGATGATC
TGGACGAAGAGCATCAGGGGCTCGCGCCAGCCGAACTGTTCGCCAGGCTCAAGGCGCGCATGCCCGACGG
CGAGGATCTCGTCGTGACCCATGGCGATGCCTGCTTGCCGAATATCATGGTGGAAAATGGCCGCTTTTCT
GGATTCATCGACTGTGGCCGGCTGGGTGTGGCGGACCGCTATCAGGACATAGCGTTGGCTACCCGTGATA
TTGCTGAAGAGCTTGGCGGCGAATGGGCTGACCGCTTCCTCGTGCTTTACGGTATCGCCGCTCCCGATTC
GCAGCGCATCGCCTTCTATCGCCTTCTTGACGAGTTCTTCTGAGCGGGACTCTGGGGTTCGAAATGACCG
ACCAAGCGACGCCCAACCTGCCATCACGAGATTTCGATTCCACCGCCGCCTTCTATGAAAGGTTGGGCTT
CGGAATCGTTTTCCGGGACGCCGGCTGGATGATCCTCCAGCGCGGGGATCTCATGCTGGAGTTCTTCGCC
CACCCCAACTTGTTTATTGCAGCTTATAATGGTTACAAATAAAGCAATAGCATCACAAATTTCACAAATA
AAGCATTTTTTTCACTGCATTCTAGTTGTGGTTTGTCCAAACTCATCAATGTATCTTATCATGTCTGTAT
ACCGTCGACCTCTAGCTAGAGCTTGGCGTAATCATGGTCATAGCTGTTTCCTGTGTGAAATTGTTATCCG
CTCACAATTCCACACAACATACGAGCCGGAAGCATAAAGTGTAAAGCCTGGGGTGCCTAATGAGTGAGCT
AACTCACATTAATTGCGTTGCGCTCACTGCCCGCTTTCCAGTCGGGAAACCTGTCGTGCCAGCTGCATTA
ATGAATCGGCCAACGCGCGGGGAGAGGCGGTTTGCGTATTGGGCGCTCTTCCGCTTCCTCGCTCACTGAC
TCGCTGCGCTCGGTCGTTCGGCTGCGGCGAGCGGTATCAGCTCACTCAAAGGCGGTAATACGGTTATCCA
CAGAATCAGGGGATAACGCAGGAAAGAACATGTGAGCAAAAGGCCAGCAAAAGGCCAGGAACCGTAAAAA
GGCCGCGTTGCTGGCGTTTTTCCATAGGCTCCGCCCCCCTGACGAGCATCACAAAAATCGACGCTCAAGT
CAGAGGTGGCGAAACCCGACAGGACTATAAAGATACCAGGCGTTTCCCCCTGGAAGCTCCCTCGTGCGCT
CTCCTGTTCCGACCCTGCCGCTTACCGGATACCTGTCCGCCTTTCTCCCTTCGGGAAGCGTGGCGCTTTC
TCATAGCTCACGCTGTAGGTATCTCAGTTCGGTGTAGGTCGTTCGCTCCAAGCTGGGCTGTGTGCACGAA
CCCCCCGTTCAGCCCGACCGCTGCGCCTTATCCGGTAACTATCGTCTTGAGTCCAACCCGGTAAGACACG
ACTTATCGCCACTGGCAGCAGCCACTGGTAACAGGATTAGCAGAGCGAGGTATGTAGGCGGTGCTACAGA
GTTCTTGAAGTGGTGGCCTAACTACGGCTACACTAGAAGAACAGTATTTGGTATCTGCGCTCTGCTGAAG
CCAGTTACCTTCGGAAAAAGAGTTGGTAGCTCTTGATCCGGCAAACAAACCACCGCTGGTAGCGGTGGTT
TTTTTGTTTGCAAGCAGCAGATTACGCGCAGAAAAAAAGGATCTCAAGAAGATCCTTTGATCTTTTCTAC
GGGGTCTGACGCTCAGTGGAACGAAAACTCACGTTAAGGGATTTTGGTCATGAGATTATCAAAAAGGATC
TTCACCTAGATCCTTTTAAATTAAAAATGAAGTTTTAAATCAATCTAAAGTATATATGAGTAAACTTGGT
CTGACAGTTACCAATGCTTAATCAGTGAGGCACCTATCTCAGCGATCTGTCTATTTCGTTCATCCATAGT
TGCCTGACTCCCCGTCGTGTAGATAACTACGATACGGGAGGGCTTACCATCTGGCCCCAGTGCTGCAATG
ATACCGCGAGACCCACGCTCACCGGCTCCAGATTTATCAGCAATAAACCAGCCAGCCGGAAGGGCCGAGC
GCAGAAGTGGTCCTGCAACTTTATCCGCCTCCATCCAGTCTATTAATTGTTGCCGGGAAGCTAGAGTAAG
TAGTTCGCCAGTTAATAGTTTGCGCAACGTTGTTGCCATTGCTACAGGCATCGTGGTGTCACGCTCGTCG
TTTGGTATGGCTTCATTCAGCTCCGGTTCCCAACGATCAAGGCGAGTTACATGATCCCCCATGTTGTGCA
AAAAAGCGGTTAGCTCCTTCGGTCCTCCGATCGTTGTCAGAAGTAAGTTGGCCGCAGTGTTATCACTCAT
GGTTATGGCAGCACTGCATAATTCTCTTACTGTCATGCCATCCGTAAGATGCTTTTCTGTGACTGGTGAG
TACTCAACCAAGTCATTCTGAGAATAGTGTATGCGGCGACCGAGTTGCTCTTGCCCGGCGTCAATACGGG
ATAATACCGCGCCACATAGCAGAACTTTAAAAGTGCTCATCATTGGAAAACGTTCTTCGGGGCGAAAACT
CTCAAGGATCTTACCGCTGTTGAGATCCAGTTCGATGTAACCCACTCGTGCACCCAACTGATCTTCAGCA
TCTTTTACTTTCACCAGCGTTTCTGGGTGAGCAAAAACAGGAAGGCAAAATGCCGCAAAAAAGGGAATAA
GGGCGACACGGAAATGTTGAATACTCATACTCTTCCTTTTTCAATATTATTGAAGCATTTATCAGGGTTA
TTGTCTCATGAGCGGATACATATTTGAATGTATTTAGAAAAATAAACAAATAGGGGTTCCGCGCACATTT
CCCCGAAAAGTGCCACCTGACGTCGACGGATCGGGAGATCTCCCGATCCCCTATGGTGCACTCTCAGTAC
AATCTGCTCTGATGCCGCATAGTTAAGCCAGTATCTGCTCCCTGCTTGTGTGTTGGAGGTCGCTGAGTAG
TGCGCGAGCAAAATTTAAGCTACAACAAGGCAAGGCTTGACCGACAATTGCATGAAGAATCTGCTTAGGG
TTAGGCGTTTTGCGCTGCTTCGCGATGTACGGGCCAGATATACGCGTT
